>Addgene plasmid #223535 | pHR TRE_SEAP_IRES_mCherry-PGK_BFP-hf | addgene full sequence | sequence record 476232 | Addgene NGS Result
TCGCCAAATGGCAGTATTCATCCACAATTTTAAAAGAAAAGGGGGGATTGGGGGGTACAGTGCAGGGGAA
AGAATAGTAGACATAATAGCAACAGACATACAAACTAAAGAATTACAAAAACAAATTACAAAAATTCAAA
ATTTTCGGGTTTATTACAGGGACAGCAGAGATCCAGTTTGGATCGATAAGCTTGATATCGAATTCCCGTG
GAATTATCACCTCGAGTTTACTCCCTATCAGTGATAGAGAACGTATGAAGAGTTTACTCCCTATCAGTGA
TAGAGAACGTATGCAGACTTTACTCCCTATCAGTGATAGAGAACGTATAAGGAGTTTACTCCCTATCAGT
GATAGAGAACGTATGACCAGTTTACTCCCTATCAGTGATAGAGAACGTATCTACAGTTTACTCCCTATCA
GTGATAGAGAACGTATATCCAGTTTACTCCCTATCAGTGATAGAGAACGTATAAGCTTTGCTTATGTAAA
CCAGGGCGCCTATAAAAGAGTGCTGATTTTTTGAGTAAACTTCAATTCCACAACACTTTTGTCTTATACC
AACTTTCCGTACCACTTCCTACCCTCGTAAAGAATTCCCGTATACACCGGTGCAATTCTCACGCGTGCCG
CCACCATGGTATTGGGTCCATGTATGCTTTTGCTCCTGCTGCTGTTGGGCTTGCGCCTTCAACTGTCCCT
CGGAATAATTCCGGTGGAAGAGGAGAATCCGGACTTCTGGAATAGGGAGGCAGCCGAAGCGCTTGGAGCA
GCGAAAAAACTTCAACCGGCCCAGACGGCCGCCAAGAATCTCATAATTTTTCTTGGCGATGGCATGGGTG
TTTCTACAGTTACCGCAGCTAGGATCCTGAAGGGGCAGAAAAAAGACAAGTTGGGTCCTGAGATACCCCT
CGCGATGGATAGATTCCCATATGTTGCGCTGAGTAAGACATACAATGTCGACAAACATGTGCCTGATTCA
GGCGCGACAGCGACGGCCTACCTCTGTGGAGTAAAAGGAAACTTCCAGACTATTGGGCTTAGTGCAGCAG
CCAGATTTAATCAGTGTAATACGACCAGAGGCAACGAGGTAATAAGTGTCATGAATAGAGCGAAGAAAGC
TGGCAAATCTGTCGGTGTAGTAACTACAACCAGGGTTCAGCACGCTTCACCCGCTGGTACTTACGCGCAC
ACAGTTAATAGAAACTGGTATAGTGATGCTGACGTTCCCGCCTCTGCCAGGCAGGAAGGTTGCCAGGACA
TAGCCACCCAGCTGATTTCCAACATGGACATAGACGTTATCTTGGGAGGAGGTAGGAAATACATGTTTAG
AATGGGGACCCCAGACCCAGAATACCCGGACGATTACTCTCAGGGGGGAACAAGGCTGGACGGGAAGAAT
CTGGTTCAAGAGTGGCTTGCGAAAAGACAGGGTGCACGGTACGTTTGGAATAGGACTGAGCTCATGCAGG
CGTCCCTCGATCCCAGTGTTACACATCTCATGGGCCTGTTTGAGCCGGGCGACATGAAATATGAAATTCA
CAGAGATTCAACCCTGGATCCGTCTCTTATGGAAATGACAGAAGCAGCGCTCAGACTCCTGTCAAGAAAT
CCCAGGGGATTTTTCCTTTTTGTTGAGGGGGGACGAATTGACCACGGCCATCATGAGTCCCGAGCATATC
GGGCCCTCACAGAGACTATCATGTTCGATGACGCAATAGAAAGGGCAGGGCAGCTCACTTCCGAGGAGGA
CACTCTGAGTTTGGTCACAGCGGATCATTCACATGTCTTTTCCTTCGGCGGCTACCCCCTTCGGGGGTCT
TCTATTTTTGGGCTGGCTCCCGGAAAGGCCAGGGATAGGAAAGCATACACGGTGCTGCTGTACGGTAATG
GCCCCGGTTACGTCCTGAAAGACGGGGCCCGGCCTGATGTTACGGAATCTGAGTCCGGATCCCCTGAATA
TAGACAGCAGTCCGCGGTCCCTCTCGATGAAGAAACTCACGCGGGGGAGGATGTAGCAGTTTTTGCTCGC
GGGCCCCAGGCACATCTTGTCCACGGGGTTCAGGAGCAGACCTTTATCGCTCATGTGATGGCCTTTGCTG
CATGTCTTGAGCCGTACACGGCGTGCGATTTGGCTCCCCCAGCGGGTACTACAGACGCCGCGCACCCAGG
GAGAAGTCGCAGCAAACGCTTGGATTGAGCGGCCGCCCCCTCTCCCTCCCCCCCCCCTAACGTTACTGGC
CGAAGCCGCTTGGAATAAGGCCGGTGTGCGTTTGTCTATATGTTATTTTCCACCATATTGCCGTCTTTTG
GCAATGTGAGGGCCCGGAAACCTGGCCCTGTCTTCTTGACGAGCATTCCTAGGGGTCTTTCCCCTCTCGC
CAAAGGAATGCAAGGTCTGTTGAATGTCGTGAAGGAAGCAGTTCCTCTGGAAGCTTCTTGAAGACAAACA
ACGTCTGTAGCGACCCTTTGCAGGCAGCGGAACCCCCCACCTGGCGACAGGTGCCTCTGCGGCCAAAAGC
CACGTGTATAAGATACACCTGCAAAGGCGGCACAACCCCAGTGCCACGTTGTGAGTTGGATAGTTGTGGA
AAGAGTCAAATGGCTCTCCTCAAGCGTATTCAACAAGGGGCTGAAGGATGCCCAGAAGGTACCCCATTGT
ATGGGATCTGATCTGGGGCCTCGGTGCACATGCTTTACATGTGTTTAGTCGAGGTTAAAAAAACGTCTAG
GCCCCCCGAACCACGGGGACGTGGTTTTCCTTTGAAAAACACGATGATAAATGAGCGCTGGCGGGTCCAT
GGTGAGCAAGGGCGAGGAGGATAACATGGCCATCATCAAGGAGTTCATGCGCTTCAAGGTGCACATGGAG
GGCTCCGTGAACGGCCACGAGTTCGAGATCGAGGGCGAGGGCGAGGGCCGCCCCTACGAGGGCACCCAGA
CCGCCAAGCTGAAGGTGACCAAGGGTGGCCCCCTGCCCTTCGCCTGGGACATCCTGTCCCCTCAGTTCAT
GTACGGCTCCAAGGCCTACGTGAAGCACCCCGCCGACATCCCCGACTACTTGAAGCTGTCCTTCCCCGAG
GGCTTCAAGTGGGAGCGCGTGATGAACTTCGAGGACGGCGGCGTGGTGACCGTGACCCAGGACTCCTCCC
TGCAGGACGGCGAGTTCATCTACAAGGTGAAGCTGCGCGGCACCAACTTCCCCTCCGACGGCCCCGTAAT
GCAGAAGAAGACCATGGGCTGGGAGGCCTCCTCCGAGCGGATGTACCCCGAGGACGGCGCCCTGAAGGGC
GAGATCAAGCAGAGGCTGAAGCTGAAGGACGGCGGCCACTACGACGCTGAGGTCAAGACCACCTACAAGG
CCAAGAAGCCCGTGCAGCTGCCCGGCGCCTACAACGTCAACATCAAGTTGGACATCACCTCCCACAACGA
GGACTACACCATCGTGGAACAGTACGAACGCGCCGAGGGCCGCCACTCCACCGGCGGCATGGACGAGCTG
TACAAGTAGGGCCGCCTCGAGGTTAACGAATTCTACCGGGTAGGGGAGGCGCTTTTCCCAAGGCAGTCTG
GAGCATGCGCTTTAGCAGCCCCGCTGGGCACTTGGCGCTACACAAGTGGCCTCTGGCCTCGCACACATTC
CACATCCACCGGTAGGCGCCAACCGGCTCCGTTCTTTGGTGGCCCCTTCGCGCCACCTTCTACTCCTCCC
CTAGTCAGGAAGTTCCCCCCCGCCCCGCAGCTCGCGTCGTGCAGGACGTGACAAATGGAAGTAGCACGTC
TCACTAGTCTCGTGCAGATGGACAGCACCGCTGAGCAATGGAAGCGGGTAGGCCTTTGGGGCAGCGGCCA
ATAGCAGCTTTGCTCCTTCGCTTTCTGGGCTCAGAGGCTGGGAAGGGGTGGGTCCGGGGGCGGGCTCAGG
GGCGGGCTCAGGGGCGGGGCGGGCGCCCGAAGGTCCTCCGGAGGCCCGGCATTCTGCACGCTTCAAAAGC
GCACGTCTGCCGCGCTGTTCTCCTCTTCCTCATCTCCGGGCCTTTCGACCTGCAGCCCAAGCTTACCATG
AGCGAGCTGATTAAGGAGAACATGCACATGAAGCTGTACATGGAGGGCACCGTGGACAACCATCACTTCA
AGTGCACATCCGAGGGCGAAGGCAAGCCCTACGAGGGCACCCAGACCATGAGAATCAAGGTGGTCGAGGG
CGGCCCTCTCCCCTTCGCCTTCGACATCCTGGCTACTAGCTTCCTCTACGGCAGCAAGACCTTCATCAAC
CACACCCAGGGCATCCCCGACTTCTTCAAGCAGTCCTTCCCTGAGGGCTTCACATGGGAGAGAGTCACCA
CATACGAAGACGGGGGCGTGCTGACCGCTACCCAGGACACCAGCCTCCAGGACGGCTGCCTCATCTACAA
CGTCAAGATCAGAGGGGTGAACTTCACATCCAACGGCCCTGTGATGCAGAAGAAAACACTCGGCTGGGAG
GCCTTCACCGAGACGCTGTACCCCGCTGACGGCGGCCTGGAAGGCAGAAACGACATGGCCCTGAAGCTCG
TGGGCGGGAGCCATCTGATCGCAAACATCAAGACCACATATAGATCCAAGAAACCCGCTAAGAACCTCAA
GATGCCTGGCGTCTACTATGTGGACTACAGACTGGAAAGAATCAAGGAGGCCAACAACGAGACCTACGTC
GAGCAGCACGAGGTGGCAGTGGCCAGATACTGCGACCTCCCTAGCAAACTGGGGCACAAGCTTAATTAAG
GCCGCAACTCCCACCTGCAACATGCGTGACTGACTGAGGCCGCGACTCTAGAGTCGACCTGCAGGCATGC
AAGCTTGATATCAAGCTTATCGATAATCAACCTCTGGATTACAAAATTTGTGAAAGATTGACTGGTATTC
TTAACTATGTTGCTCCTTTTACGCTATGTGGATACGCTGCTTTAATGCCTTTGTATCATGCTATTGCTTC
CCGTATGGCTTTCATTTTCTCCTCCTTGTATAAATCCTGGTTGCTGTCTCTTTATGAGGAGTTGTGGCCC
GTTGTCAGGCAACGTGGCGTGGTGTGCACTGTGTTTGCTGACGCAACCCCCACTGGTTGGGGCATTGCCA
CCACCTGTCAGCTCCTTTCCGGGACTTTCGCTTTCCCCCTCCCTATTGCCACGGCGGAACTCATCGCCGC
CTGCCTTGCCCGCTGCTGGACAGGGGCTCGGCTGTTGGGCACTGACAATTCCGTGGTGTTGTCGGGGAAA
TCATCGTCCTTTCCTTGGCTGCTCGCCTGTGTTGCCACCTGGATTCTGCGCGGGACGTCCTTCTGCTACG
TCCCTTCGGCCCTCAATCCAGCGGACCTTCCTTCCCGCGGCCTGCTGCCGGCTCTGCGGCCTCTTCCGCG
TCTTCGCCTTCGCCCTCAGACGAGTCGGATCTCCCTTTGGGCCGCCTCCCCGCATCGATACCGTCGACCT
CGAGGGAATTAATTCGAGCTCGGTACCTTTAAGACCAATGACTTACAAGGCAGCTGTAGATCTTAGCCAC
TTTTTAAAAGAAAAGGGGGGACTGGAAGGGCTAATTCACTCCCAACGAAGACAAGATCTGCTTTTTGCTT
GTACTGGGTCTCTCTGGTTAGACCAGATCTGAGCCTGGGAGCTCTCTGGCTAACTAGGGAACCCACTGCT
TAAGCCTCAATAAAGCTTGCCTTGAGTGCTTCAAGTAGTGTGTGCCCGTCTGTTGTGTGACTCTGGTAAC
TAGAGATCCCTCAGACCCTTTTAGTCAGTGTGGAAAATCTCTAGCAGCATCTAGAATTAATTCCGTGTAT
TCTATAGTGTCACCTAAATCGTATGTGTATGATACATAAGGTTATGTATTAATTGTAGCCGCGTTCTAAC
GACAATATGTACAAGCCTAATTGTGTAGCATCTGGCTTACTGAAGCAGACCCTATCATCTCTCTCGTAAA
CTGCCGTCAGAGTCGGTTTGGTTGGACGAACCTTCTGAGTTTCTGGTAACGCCGTCCCGCACCCGGAAAT
GGTCAGCGAACCAATCAGCAGGGTCATCGCTAGCCAGATCCTCTACGCCGGACGCATCGTGGCCGGCATC
ACCGGCGCCACAGGTGCGGTTGCTGGCGCCTATATCGCCGACATCACCGATGGGGAAGATCGGGCTCGCC
ACTTCGGGCTCATGAGCGCTTGTTTCGGCGTGGGTATGGTGGCAGGCCCCGTGGCCGGGGGACTGTTGGG
CGCCATCTCCTTGCATGCACCATTCCTTGCGGCGGCGGTGCTCAACGGCCTCAACCTACTACTGGGCTGC
TTCCTAATGCAGGAGTCGCATAAGGGAGAGCGTCGAATGGTGCACTCTCAGTACAATCTGCTCTGATGCC
GCATAGTTAAGCCAGCCCCGACACCCGCCAACACCCGCTGACGCGCCCTGACGGGCTTGTCTGCTCCCGG
CATCCGCTTACAGACAAGCTGTGACCGTCTCCGGGAGCTGCATGTGTCAGAGGTTTTCACCGTCATCACC
GAAACGCGCGAGACGAAAGGGCCTCGTGATACGCCTATTTTTATAGGTTAATGTCATGATAATAATGGTT
TCTTAGACGTCAGGTGGCACTTTTCGGGGAAATGTGCGCGGAACCCCTATTTGTTTATTTTTCTAAATAC
ATTCAAATATGTATCCGCTCATGAGACAATAACCCTGATAAATGCTTCAATAATATTGAAAAAGGAAGAG
TATGAGTATTCAACATTTCCGTGTCGCCCTTATTCCCTTTTTTGCGGCATTTTGCCTTCCTGTTTTTGCT
CACCCAGAAACGCTGGTGAAAGTAAAAGATGCTGAAGATCAGTTGGGTGCACGAGTGGGTTACATCGAAC
TGGATCTCAACAGCGGTAAGATCCTTGAGAGTTTTCGCCCCGAAGAACGTTTTCCAATGATGAGCACTTT
TAAAGTTCTGCTATGTGGCGCGGTATTATCCCGTATTGACGCCGGGCAAGAGCAACTCGGTCGCCGCATA
CACTATTCTCAGAATGACTTGGTTGAGTACTCACCAGTCACAGAAAAGCATCTTACGGATGGCATGACAG
TAAGAGAATTATGCAGTGCTGCCATAACCATGAGTGATAACACTGCGGCCAACTTACTTCTGACAACGAT
CGGAGGACCGAAGGAGCTAACCGCTTTTTTGCACAACATGGGGGATCATGTAACTCGCCTTGATCGTTGG
GAACCGGAGCTGAATGAAGCCATACCAAACGACGAGCGTGACACCACGATGCCTGTAGCAATGGCAACAA
CGTTGCGCAAACTATTAACTGGCGAACTACTTACTCTAGCTTCCCGGCAACAATTAATAGACTGGATGGA
GGCGGATAAAGTTGCAGGACCACTTCTGCGCTCGGCCCTTCCGGCTGGCTGGTTTATTGCTGATAAATCT
GGAGCCGGTGAGCGTGGGTCTCGCGGTATCATTGCAGCACTGGGGCCAGATGGTAAGCCCTCCCGTATCG
TAGTTATCTACACGACGGGGAGTCAGGCAACTATGGATGAACGAAATAGACAGATCGCTGAGATAGGTGC
CTCACTGATTAAGCATTGGTAACTGTCAGACCAAGTTTACTCATATATACTTTAGATTGATTTAAAACTT
CATTTTTAATTTAAAAGGATCTAGGTGAAGATCCTTTTTGATAATCTCATGACCAAAATCCCTTAACGTG
AGTTTTCGTTCCACTGAGCGTCAGACCCCGTAGAAAAGATCAAAGGATCTTCTTGAGATCCTTTTTTTCT
GCGCGTAATCTGCTGCTTGCAAACAAAAAAACCACCGCTACCAGCGGTGGTTTGTTTGCCGGATCAAGAG
CTACCAACTCTTTTTCCGAAGGTAACTGGCTTCAGCAGAGCGCAGATACCAAATACTGTTCTTCTAGTGT
AGCCGTAGTTAGGCCACCACTTCAAGAACTCTGTAGCACCGCCTACATACCTCGCTCTGCTAATCCTGTT
ACCAGTGGCTGCTGCCAGTGGCGATAAGTCGTGTCTTACCGGGTTGGACTCAAGACGATAGTTACCGGAT
AAGGCGCAGCGGTCGGGCTGAACGGGGGGTTCGTGCACACAGCCCAGCTTGGAGCGAACGACCTACACCG
AACTGAGATACCTACAGCGTGAGCTATGAGAAAGCGCCACGCTTCCCGAAGGGAGAAAGGCGGACAGGTA
TCCGGTAAGCGGCAGGGTCGGAACAGGAGAGCGCACGAGGGAGCTTCCAGGGGGAAACGCCTGGTATCTT
TATAGTCCTGTCGGGTTTCGCCACCTCTGACTTGAGCGTCGATTTTTGTGATGCTCGTCAGGGGGGCGGA
GCCTATGGAAAAACGCCAGCAACGCGGCCTTTTTACGGTTCCTGGCCTTTTGCTGGCCTTTTGCTCACAT
GTTCTTTCCTGCGTTATCCCCTGATTCTGTGGATAACCGTATTACCGCCTTTGAGTGAGCTGATACCGCT
CGCCGCAGCCGAACGACCGAGCGCAGCGAGTCAGTGAGCGAGGAAGCGGAAGAGCGCCCAATACGCAAAC
CGCCTCTCCCCGCGCGTTGGCCGATTCATTAATGCAGCTGTGGAATGTGTGTCAGTTAGGGTGTGGAAAG
TCCCCAGGCTCCCCAGCAGGCAGAAGTATGCAAAGCATGCATCTCAATTAGTCAGCAACCAGGTGTGGAA
AGTCCCCAGGCTCCCCAGCAGGCAGAAGTATGCAAAGCATGCATCTCAATTAGTCAGCAACCATAGTCCC
GCCCCTAACTCCGCCCATCCCGCCCCTAACTCCGCCCAGTTCCGCCCATTCTCCGCCCCATGGCTGACTA
ATTTTTTTTATTTATGCAGAGGCCGAGGCCGCCTCGGCCTCTGAGCTATTCCAGAAGTAGTGAGGAGGCT
TTTTTGGAGGCCTAGGCTTTTGCAAAAAGCTTGGACACAAGACAGGCTTGCGAGATATGTTTGAGAATAC
CACTTTATCCCGCGTCAGGGAGAGGCAGTGCGTAAAAAGACGCGGACTCATGTGAAATACTGGTTTTTAG
TGCGCCAGATCTCTATAATCTCGCGCAACCTATTTTCCCCTCGAACACTTTTTAAGCCGTAGATAAACAG
GCTGGGACACTTCACATGAGCGAAAAATACATCGTCACCTGGGACATGTTGCAGATCCATGCACGTAAAC
TCGCAAGCCGACTGATGCCTTCTGAACAATGGAAAGGCATTATTGCCGTAAGCCGTGGCGGTCTGTACCG
GGTGCGTTACTGGCGCGTGAACTGGGTATTCGTCATGTCGATACCGTTTGTATTTCCAGCTACGATCACG
ACAACCAGCGCGAGCTTAAAGTGCTGAAACGCGCAGAAGGCGATGGCGAAGGCTTCATCGTTATTGATGA
CCTGGTGGATACCGGTGGTACTGCGGTTGCGATTCGTGAAATGTATCCAAAAGCGCACTTTGTCACCATC
TTCGCAAAACCGGCTGGTCGTCCGCTGGTTGATGACTATGTTGTTGATATCCCGCAAGATACCTGGATTG
AACAGCCGTGGGATATGGGCGTCGTATTCGTCCCGCCAATCTCCGGTCGCTAATCTTTTCAACGCCTGGC
ACTGCCGGGCGTTGTTCTTTTTAACTTCAGGCGGGTTACAATAGTTTCCAGTAAGTATTCTGGAGGCTGC
ATCCATGACACAGGCAAACCTGAGCGAAACCCTGTTCAAACCCCGCTTTAAACATCCTGAAACCTCGACG
CTAGTCCGCCGCTTTAATCACGGCGCACAACCGCCTGTGCAGTCGGCCCTTGATGGTAAAACCATCCCTC
ACTGGTATCGCATGATTAACCGTCTGATGTGGATCTGGCGCGGCATTGACCCACGCGAAATCCTCGACGT
CCAGGCACGTATTGTGATGAGCGATGCCGAACGTACCGACGATGATTTATACGATACGGTGATTGGCTAC
CGTGGCGGCAACTGGATTTATGAGTGGGCCCCGGATCTTTGTGAAGGAACCTTACTTCTGTGGTGTGACA
TAATTGGACAAACTACCTACAGAGATTTAAAGCTCTAAGGTAAATATAAAATTTTTAAGTGTATAATGTG
TTAAACTACTGATTCTAATTGTTTGTGTATTTTAGATTCCAACCTATGGAACTGATGAATGGGAGCAGTG
GTGGAATGCCTTTAATGAGGAAAACCTGTTTTGCTCAGAAGAAATGCCATCTAGTGATGATGAGGCTACT
GCTGACTCTCAACATTCTACTCCTCCAAAAAAGAAGAGAAAGGTAGAAGACCCCAAGGACTTTCCTTCAG
AATTGCTAAGTTTTTTGAGTCATGCTGTGTTTAGTAATAGAACTCTTGCTTGCTTTGCTATTTACACCAC
AAAGGAAAAAGCTGCACTGCTATACAAGAAAATTATGGAAAAATATTCTGTAACCTTTATAAGTAGGCAT
AACAGTTATAATCATAACATACTGTTTTTTCTTACTCCACACAGGCATAGAGTGTCTGCTATTAATAACT
ATGCTCAAAAATTGTGTACCTTTAGCTTTTTAATTTGTAAAGGGGTTAATAAGGAATATTTGATGTATAG
TGCCTTGACTAGAGATCATAATCAGCCATACCACATTTGTAGAGGTTTTACTTGCTTTAAAAAACCTCCC
ACACCTCCCCCTGAACCTGAAACATAAAATGAATGCAATTGTTGTTGTTAACTTGTTTATTGCAGCTTAT
AATGGTTACAAATAAAGCAATAGCATCACAAATTTCACAAATAAAGCATTTTTTTCACTGCATTCTAGTT
GTGGTTTGTCCAAACTCATCAATGTATCTTATCATGTCTGGATCAACTGGATAACTCAAGCTAACCAAAA
TCATCCCAAACTTCCCACCCCATACCCTATTACCACTGCCAATTACCTGTGGTTTCATTTACTCTAAACC
TGTGATTCCTCTGAATTATTTTCATTTTAAAGAAATTGTATTTGTTAAATATGTACTACAAACTTAGTAG
TTGGAAGGGCTAATTCACTCCCAAAGAAGACAAGATATCCTTGATCTGTGGATCTACCACACACAAGGCT
ACTTCCCTGATTAGCAGAACTACACACCAGGGCCAGGGGTCAGATATCCACTGACCTTTGGATGGTGCTA
CAAGCTAGTACCAGTTGAGCCAGATAAGGTAGAAGAGGCCAATAAAGGAGAGAACACCAGCTTGTTACAC
CCTGTGAGCCTGCATGGGATGGATGACCCGGAGAGAGAAGTGTTAGAGTGGAGGTTTGACAGCCGCCTAG
CATTTCATCACGTGGCCCGAGAGCTGCATCCGGAGTACTTCAAGAACTGCTGATATCGAGCTTGCTACAA
GGGACTTTCCGCTGGGGACTTTCCAGGGAGGCGTGGCCTGGGCGGGACTGGGGAGTGGCGAGCCCTCAGA
TCCTGCATATAAGCAGCTGCTTTTTGCCTGTACTGGGTCTCTCTGGTTAGACCAGATCTGAGCCTGGGAG
CTCTCTGGCTAACTAGGGAACCCACTGCTTAAGCCTCAATAAAGCTTGCCTTGAGTGCTTCAAGTAGTGT
GTGCCCGTCTGTTGTGTGACTCTGGTAACTAGAGATCCCTCAGACCCTTTTAGTCAGTGTGGAAAATCTC
TAGCAGTGGCGCCCGAACAGGGACTTGAAAGCGAAAGGGAAACCAGAGGAGCTCTCTCGACGCAGGACTC
GGCTTGCTGAAGCGCGCACGGCAAGAGGCGAGGGGCGGCGACTGGTGAGTACGCCAAAAATTTTGACTAG
CGGAGGCTAGAAGGAGAGAGATGGGTGCGAGAGCGTCAGTATTAAGCGGGGGAGAATTAGATCGCGATGG
GAAAAAATTCGGTTAAGGCCAGGGGGAAAGAAAAAATATAAATTAAAACATATAGTATGGGCAAGCAGGG
AGCTAGAACGATTCGCAGTTAATCCTGGCCTGTTAGAAACATCAGAAGGCTGTAGACAAATACTGGGACA
GCTACAACCATCCCTTCAGACAGGATCAGAAGAACTTAGATCATTATATAATACAGTAGCAACCCTCTAT
TGTGTGCATCAAAGGATAGAGATAAAAGACACCAAGGAAGCTTTAGACAAGATAGAGGAAGAGCAAAACA
AAAGTAAGACCACCGCACAGCAAGCGGCCGGCCGCTGATCTTCAGACCTGGAGGAGGAGATATGAGGGAC
AATTGGAGAAGTGAATTATATAAATATAAAGTAGTAAAAATTGAACCATTAGGAGTAGCACCCACCAAGG
CAAAGAGAAGAGTGGTGCAGAGAGAAAAAAGAGCAGTGGGAATAGGAGCTTTGTTCCTTGGGTTCTTGGG
AGCAGCAGGAAGCACTATGGGCGCAGCGTCAATGACGCTGACGGTACAGGCCAGACAATTATTGTCTGGT
ATAGTGCAGCAGCAGAACAATTTGCTGAGGGCTATTGAGGCGCAACAGCATCTGTTGCAACTCACAGTCT
GGGGCATCAAGCAGCTCCAGGCAAGAATCCTGGCTGTGGAAAGATACCTAAAGGATCAACAGCTCCTGGG
GATTTGGGGTTGCTCTGGAAAACTCATTTGCACCACTGCTGTGCCTTGGAATGCTAGTTGGAGTAATAAA
TCTCTGGAACAGATTTGGAATCACACGACCTGGATGGAGTGGGACAGAGAAATTAACAATTACACAAGCT
TAATACACTCCTTAATTGAAGAATCGCAAAACCAGCAAGAAAAGAATGAACAAGAATTATTGGAATTAGA
TAAATGGGCAAGTTTGTGGAATTGGTTTAACATAACAAATTGGCTGTGGTATATAAAATTATTCATAATG
ATAGTAGGAGGCTTGGTAGGTTTAAGAATAGTTTTTGCTGTACTTTCTATAGTGAATAGAGTTAGGCAGG
GATATTCACCATTATCGTTTCAGACCCACCTCCCAACCCCGAGGGGACCCGACAGGCCCGAAGGAATAGA
AGAAGAAGGTGGAGAGAGAGACAGAGACAGATCCATTCGATTAGTGAACGGATCTCGACGGTA
Features (pLannotate 1.2.2; 37 found; start..end, strand, type, name):
     28..145     +  misc_feature   cPPT/CTS: central polypurine tract and central termination sequence of HIV-1
    182..206     -  misc_feature   MCS (fragment): pBluescript multiple cloning site
    224..591     +  promoter       TRE3GS promoter: 3rd-generation Tet-responsive promoter that can be activated by binding of Tet-On® 3G, modified to eliminate binding sites for endogenous mammalian transcription factors
    642..2177    +  CDS            ALPP: PPB1_HUMAN - Also known as PLAP. Experimental evidence at protein level: Swiss-Prot protein existence level 1. From Homo sapiens (Human).
   2318..2780    +  misc_feature   IRES: internal ribosome entry site (IRES) of the encephalomyocarditis virus (EMCV)
   2799..3509    +  CDS            mCherry: monomeric derivative of DsRed fluorescent protein (Shaner et al., 2004) mammalian codon-optimized
   3538..4037    +  promoter       PGK promoter: mouse phosphoglycerate kinase 1 promoter
   4058..4759    +  CDS            TagBFP: monomeric blue fluorescent protein mammalian codon-optimized
   4806..4836    +  misc_feature   MCS (fragment): pUC18/19 multiple cloning site
   4837..4855    +  misc_feature   MCS (fragment): pBluescript multiple cloning site
   4855..5443    +  misc_feature   WPRE: woodchuck hepatitis virus posttranscriptional regulatory element
   5444..5466    +  misc_feature   MCS (fragment): pBluescript multiple cloning site
   5483..5551    +  CDS            nef (fragment): NEF_HV1Z2 - Experimental evidence at protein level: Swiss-Prot protein existence level 1. Extracellular Nef protein targets CD4(+) T-lymphocytes for apoptosis by interacting with CXCR4 surface receptors. From Human immunodeficiency virus type 1 group M subtype D (isolate Z2/CDC-Z34) (HIV-1).
   5553..5786    +  LTR            3' LTR (ΔU3): self-inactivating 3' long terminal repeat (LTR) from HIV-1
   5811..5829    -  promoter       SP6 promoter: promoter for bacteriophage SP6 RNA polymerase
   6057..6336    +  CDS            TcR (fragment): tetracycline efflux protein; tet; confers resistance to tetracycline
   6337..6385    -  misc_feature   bom (fragment): basis of mobility region from pBR322
   6487..6522    -  CDS            rop (fragment): Rop protein, which maintains plasmids at low copy number; rop
   6617..6721    +  promoter       AmpR promoter: bla
   6722..7582    +  CDS            AmpR: β-lactamase; bla; confers resistance to ampicillin, carbenicillin, and related antibiotics
   7753..8341    +  rep_origin     ori: high-copy-number ColE1/pMB1/pBR322/pUC origin of replication
   8524..8580    +  CDS            lacI (fragment): lac repressor; lacI; The lac repressor binds to the lac operator to inhibit transcription in E. coli. This inhibition can be relieved by adding lactose or isopropyl-β-D-thiogalactopyranoside (IPTG).
   8587..8916    +  promoter       SV40 promoter: SV40 enhancer and early promoter
   9116..9235    +  CDS            gpt (fragment): XGPT_ECOLI - Also known as gpp, gxu. Experimental evidence at protein level: Swiss-Prot protein existence level 1. Purine salvage pathway enzyme that catalyzes the transfer of the ribosyl-5-phosphate group from 5-phospho-alpha-D-ribose 1- diphosphate (PRPP) to the N9 position of the 6-oxopurines guanine and xanthine to form the corresponding ribonucleotides GMP (guanosine 5'- monophosphate) and XMP (xanthosine 5'-monophosphate), with the release of PPi. To a lesser extent, also acts on hypoxanthine (PubMed:9100006, PubMed:3886014). Does not ribophosphorylate adenine (PubMed:3886014). From Esch
   9235..9570    +  CDS            gpt (fragment): XGPT_ECOLI - Also known as gpp, gxu. Experimental evidence at protein level: Swiss-Prot protein existence level 1. Purine salvage pathway enzyme that catalyzes the transfer of the ribosyl-5-phosphate group from 5-phospho-alpha-D-ribose 1- diphosphate (PRPP) to the N9 position of the 6-oxopurines guanine and xanthine to form the corresponding ribonucleotides GMP (guanosine 5'- monophosphate) and XMP (xanthosine 5'-monophosphate), with the release of PPi. To a lesser extent, also acts on hypoxanthine (PubMed:9100006, PubMed:3886014). Does not ribophosphorylate adenine (PubMed:3886014). From Esch
   9665..9970    +  CDS            frsA (fragment): FRSA_ECOLI - Also known as yafA. Experimental evidence at protein level: Swiss-Prot protein existence level 1. Catalyzes the hydrolysis of esters (PubMed:15808744). Displays esterase activity toward pNP-butyrate (PubMed:15808744). May stimulate mixed-acid fermentation by acting as a fermentation/respiration switch that down-regulates respiration and up- regulates fermentation rates (PubMed:15169777). From Escherichia coli (strain K12).
   9974..10048   +  CDS            small t antigen (fragment): SV40 (simian virus 40) small t antigen
  10050..10115   +  intron         small t intron: SV40 (simian virus 40) small t antigen intron
  10245..10265   +  CDS            SV40 NLS: nuclear localization signal of SV40 (simian virus 40) large T antigen
  10584..10667   +  CDS            large T antigen (fragment): large T antigen from SV40 (simian virus 40)
  10690..10824   +  polyA_signal   SV40 poly(A) signal: SV40 polyadenylation signal
  10991..11320   +  CDS            nef (fragment): NEF_HV1BR - Experimental evidence at protein level: Swiss-Prot protein existence level 1. Extracellular Nef protein targets CD4(+) T-lymphocytes for apoptosis by interacting with CXCR4 surface receptors (PubMed:14990729). From Human immunodeficiency virus type 1 group M subtype B (isolate BRU/LAI) (HIV-1).
  11368..11625   +  LTR            5' LTR (truncated): truncated 5' long terminal repeat (LTR) from HIV-1
  11672..11797   +  misc_feature   HIV-1 Ψ: packaging signal of human immunodeficiency virus type 1
  11781..12119   +  CDS            HIV-1 gag (fragment): gag protein from human immunodeficiency virus 1; gag
  12294..12527   +  misc_feature   RRE: The Rev response element (RRE) of HIV-1 allows for Rev-dependent mRNA export from the nucleus to the cytoplasm.
  12904..13004   +  CDS            Rev (fragment): human immunodeficiency virus 1 (HIV-1) Rev protein; rev; enhances nuclear export of unspliced and incompletely spliced viral mRNAs
