[The description below was written by a language model from this plasmid's Addgene catalogue record and pLannotate feature annotations shown in this document.]
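Description:
pHR TRE_SEAP_IRES_mCherry-PGK_BFP-hf is a lentiviral transfer plasmid built on the pHR backbone, catalogued at about 13 kb. It is propagated in E. coli through a high-copy ColE1/pUC-type origin and selected with ampicillin via the bla gene. The viral portion carries the usual HIV-1 cis elements: a truncated 5' LTR, the Ψ packaging signal with a partial gag sequence, the Rev response element, cPPT/CTS, WPRE, and a self-inactivating ΔU3 3' LTR. The transfer genome can therefore be packaged when helper functions are supplied in trans, and the integrated provirus lacks LTR promoter activity. The backbone also retains remnants of older vectors, including an SV40 promoter with fragmented gpt sequence and SV40 small t intron and poly(A) elements, plus partial TcR, rop and bom sequences. These appear to be legacy elements rather than functional parts of the design.

The payload consists of two expression units in the same orientation. A TRE3GS tetracycline-responsive promoter drives secreted alkaline phosphatase (SEAP, annotated by similarity to human placental alkaline phosphatase), followed by an EMCV IRES and mCherry. A single inducible transcript thus yields both a secreted enzymatic reporter, measurable in culture medium, and a red fluorescent reporter scored per cell. Downstream, a mouse PGK promoter constitutively expresses TagBFP, which marks transduced cells regardless of induction state. The TRE requires a Tet-family transactivator that is not encoded on this plasmid and must be supplied separately. The associated publication concerns a programmable arthritis-specific receptor, which suggests use as a readout of engineered receptor signalling, though the record does not spell out that arrangement. It also does not explain the "hf" suffix.
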