Addgene plasmid #223535: pHR TRE_SEAP_IRES_mCherry-PGK_BFP-hf
Purpose: Inducible secreted embryonic alkaline phosphatase and mCherry; constitutive BFP
Depositing lab: Jonathan Brunger. Depositing organization: Vanderbilt University. Publication: A programmable arthritis-specific receptor for guided articular cartilage regenerative medicine. Walton BL, Shattuck-Brandt R, Hamann CA, Tung VW, Colazo JM, Brand DD, Hasty KA, Duvall CL, Brunger JM. Osteoarthritis Cartilage. 2025 Feb;33(2):231-240. doi: 10.1016/j.joca.2024.12.002. Epub 2024 Dec 18. PubMed 39706287.
Backbone
  Vector backbone: pHR
  Total vector size (bp): 12961
  Vector type: Lentiviral
Growth in bacteria
  Bacterial resistance: Ampicillin, 100 μg/mL
  Growth temperature: 37°C
  Growth strain: NEB Stable
  Copy number: Unknown
Gene/Insert 1
  Gene/Insert name: Secreted alkaline phosphatase (alt name: SEAP)
  Insert size (bp): 1563
Gene/Insert 2
  Gene/Insert name: mCherry
  Insert size (bp): 708
Gene/Insert 3
  Gene/Insert name: TagBFP (alt name: Blue fluorescent protein)
  Insert size (bp): 702
Terms and licenses: Academic/Nonprofit Terms; Industry Terms: Not Available to Industry
Depositor comments: Please visit https://doi.org/10.1101/2024.01.31.578281 for bioRxiv preprint.
How to cite: pHR TRE_SEAP_IRES_mCherry-PGK_BFP-hf was a gift from Jonathan Brunger (Addgene plasmid # 223535 ; http://n2t.net/addgene:223535 ; RRID:Addgene_223535)
